>Addgene plasmid #128464 | pSMPUW_8.4_Ex_CAMKIIA-EGFP-V5-SV40-Zeo | addgene full sequence | sequence record 256447 | Addgene NGS Result
CGTTACATAACTTACGGTAAATGGCCCGCCTGGCTGACCGCCCAACGACCCCCGCCCATTGACGTCAATA
ATGACGTATGTTCCCATAGTAACGCCAATAGGGACTTTCCATTGACGTCAATGGGTGGAGTATTTACGGT
AAACTGCCCACTTGGCAGTACATCAAGTGTATCATATGCCAAGTACGCCCCCTATTGACGTCAATGACGG
TAAATGGCCCGCCTGGCATTATGCCCAGTACATGACCTTATGGGACTTTCCTACTTGGCAGTACATCTAC
GTATTAGTCATCGCTATTACCATGGTGATGCGGTTTTGGCAGTACATCAATGGGCGTGGATAGCGGTTTG
ACTCACGGGGATTTCCAAGTCTCCACCCCATTGACGTCAATGGGAGTTTGTTTTGGCACCAAAATCAACG
GGACTTTCCAAAATGTCGTAACAACTCCGCCCCATTGACGCAAATGGGCGGTAGGCGTGTACGGTGGGAG
GTCTATATAAGCAGAGCTGGTTTAGTGAACCGGGTCTCTCTGGTTAGACCAGATTTGAGCCTGGGAGCTC
TCTGGCTAACTAGGGAACCCACTGCTTAAGCCTCAATAAAGCTTGCCTTGAGTGCTTCAAGTAGTGTGTG
CCCGTCTGTTGTGTGACTCTGGTAACTAGAGATCCCTCAGACCCTTTTAGTCAGTGTGGAAAATCTCTAG
CAGTGGCGCCCGAACAGGGACCTGAAAGCGAAAGGGAAACCAGAGGAGCTCTCTCGACGCAGGACTCGGC
TTGCTGAAGCGCGCACGGCAAGAGGCGAGGGGCGGCGACTGCAGAGTACGCCAAAATTTTGACTAGCGGA
GGCTAGAAGGAGAGAGATGGGTGCGAGAGCGTCAGTATTAAGCGGGGGAAAATAGCGGCCGCCACAATTT
TAAAAGAAAAGGGGGGATTGGGGGGTACAGTGCAGGGGAAAGAATAGTAGACATAATAGCAACAGACATA
CAAACTAAAGAATTACAAAAACAAATTACAAAAATTCAAATTTTCGGGGGATCCGCGGAATTCGTCCACG
GTCCAATCTCGGTCCGAACGAGATATCCATTATGGCCTTAGGTCACTTCATCTCCATGGGGTTCTTCTTC
TGATTTTCTAGAAAATGAGATGGGGGTGCAGAGAGCTTCCTCAGTGACCTGCCCAGGGTCACATCAGAAA
TGTCAGAGCTAGAACTTGAACTCAGATTACTAATCTTAAATTCCATGCCTTGGGGGCATGCAAGTACGAT
ATACAGAAGGAGTGAACTCATTAGGGCAGATGACCAATGAGTTTAGGAAAGAAGAGTCCAGGGCAGGGTA
CATCTACACCACCCGCCCAGCCCTGGGTGAGTCCAGCCACGTTCACCTCATTATAGTTGCCTCTCTCCAG
TCCTACCTTGACGGGAAGCACAAGCAGAAACTGGGACAGGAGCCCCAGGAGACCAAATCTTCATGGTCCC
TCTGGGAGGATGGGTGGGGAGAGCTGTGGCAGAGGCCTCAGGAGGGGCCCTGCTGCTCAGTGGTGACAGA
TAGGGGTGAGAAAGCAGACAGAGTCATTCCGTCAGCATTCTGGGTCTGTTTGGTACTTCTTCTCACGCTA
AGGTGGCGGTGTGATATGCACAATGGCTAAAAAGCAGGGAGAGCTGGAAAGAAACAAGGACAGAGACAGA
GGCCAAGTCAACCAGACCAATTCCCAGAGGAAGCAAAGAAACCATTACAGAGACTACAAGGGGGAAGGGA
AGGAGAGATGAATTAGCTTCCCCTGTAAACCTTAGAACCCAGCTGTTGCCAGGGCAACGGGGCAATACCT
GTCTCTTCAGAGGAGATGAAGTTGCCAGGGTAACTACATCCTGTCTTTCTCAAGGACCATCCCAGAATGT
GGCACCCACTAGCCGTTACCATAGCAACTGCCTCTTTGCCCCACTTAATCCCATCCCGTCTGTTAAAAGG
GCCCTATAGTTGGAGGTGGGGGAGGTAGGAAGAGCGATGATCACTTGTGGACTAAGTTTGTTCACATCCC
CTTCTCCAACCCCCTCAGTACATCACCCTGGGAGAACAAGGTCCACTTGCTTCTGGGCCCACACAGTCCT
GCAGTATTGTGTATATAAGGCCAGGGCAACGGAGGAGCAGGTTTTGAAGTGAAAGGCAGGCAGGTGTTGG
GGAGGCAGTTACCGGGGCAACGGGAACAGGGCGTTTCGGAGGTGGTTGCCATGGGGACCTGGATGCTGAC
GAAGGCTCGCGAGGCTGTGAGCAGCCACAGTGCCCTGCTCAGAAGCCCCAAGCTCGTCAATCAAGCTGGT
TCTCCATTTGCACTCAGGAGCACGGGCAGGCGAGTGGCCCCTAGTTCTGGGGGCAGCGGGGCGCGCCAAC
AAGTTTGTACAAAAAAGCAGGCTAAGCTGGCTAGTTAAGCTTCGCCACCATGGTGAGCAAGGGCGAGGAG
CTGTTCACCGGGGTGGTGCCCATCCTGGTCGAGCTGGACGGCGACGTAAACGGCCACAAGTTCAGCGTGT
CCGGCGAGGGCGAGGGCGATGCCACCTACGGCAAGCTGACCCTGAAGTTCATCTGCACCACCGGCAAGCT
GCCCGTGCCCTGGCCCACCCTCGTGACCACCCTGACCTACGGCGTGCAGTGCTTCAGCCGCTACCCCGAC
CACATGAAGCAGCACGACTTCTTCAAGTCCGCCATGCCCGAAGGCTACGTCCAGGAGCGCACCATCTTCT
TCAAGGACGACGGCAACTACAAGACCCGCGCCGAGGTGAAGTTCGAGGGCGACACCCTGGTGAACCGCAT
CGAGCTGAAGGGCATCGACTTCAAGGAGGACGGCAACATCCTGGGGCACAAGCTGGAGTACAACTACAAC
AGCCACAACGTCTATATCATGGCCGACAAGCAGAAGAACGGCATCAAGGCCAACTTCAAGATCCGCCACA
ACATCGAGGACGGCAGCGTGCAGCTCGCCGACCACTACCAGCAGAACACCCCCATCGGCGACGGCCCCGT
GCTGCTGCCCGACAACCACTACCTGAGCACCCAGTCCGCCCTGAGCAAAGACCCCAACGAGAAGCGCGAT
CACATGGTCCTGCTGGAGTTCGTGACCGCCGCCGGGATCACTCTCGGCATGGACGAGCTGTACAAGCACC
CAGCTTTCTTGTACAAAGTGGTTGGTAAGCCTATCCCTAACCCTCTCCTCGGTCTCGATTCTACGTAGTA
ATGAACCTTAGGAGCCAACAGCTAAGCACACACTTCGAATGCATCTCAATTAGTCAGCAACCAGGTGTGG
AAAGTCCCCAGGCTCCCCAGCAGGCAGAAGTATGCAAAGCATGCGTCTCAATTAGTCAGCAACCATAGTC
CCGCCCCTAACTCCGCCCATCCCGCCCCTAACTCCGCCCAGTTCCGCCCATTCTCCGCCCCATGGCTGAC
TAATTTTTTTTATTTATGCAGAGGCCGAGGCCGCCTCGGCCTCTGAGCTATTCCAGAAGTAGTGAGGAGG
CTTTTTTGGAGGCCTAGGCTTTTGCAAAAAGCTTTCTAGAGGTACCACCGGAGCTTATTTAAATGCCACC
ATGGCCAAGTTGACCAGTGCCGTTCCGGTGCTCACCGCGCGCGACGTCGCCGGAGCGGTCGAGTTCTGGA
CCGACCGGCTCGGGTTCTCCCGGGACTTCGTGGAGGACGACTTCGCCGGTGTGGTCCGGGACGACGTGAC
CCTGTTCATCAGCGCGGTCCAGGACCAGGTGGTGCCGGACAACACCCTGGCCTGGGTGTGGGTGCGCGGC
CTGGACGAGCTGTACGCCGAGTGGTCGGAGGTCGTGTCCACGAACTTCCGGGACGCCTCCGGGCCGGCCA
TGACCGAGATCGGCGAGCAGCCGTGGGGGCGGGAGTTCGCCCTGCGCGACCCGGCCGGCAACTGCGTGCA
CTTCGTGGCCGAGGAGCAGGACTAATTAATTAACACAAATACGCGTATCTGCAGTCGACTTTGCCAGACC
GGAGTCCGAACACAGCTCTTCCAGCATAATCAACCTCTGGATTACAAAATTTGTGAAAGATTGACTGGTA
TTCTTAACTATGTTGCTCCTTTTACGCTATGTGGATACGCTGCTTTAATGCCTTTGTATCATGCTATTGC
TTCCCGTATGGCTTTCATTTTCTCCTCCTTGTATAAATCCTGGTTGCTGTCTCTTTATGAGGAGTTGTGG
CCCGTTGTCAGGCAACGTGGCGTGGTGTGCACTGTGTTTGCTGACGCAACCCCCACTGGTTGGGGCATTG
CCACCACCTGTCAGCTCCTTTCCGGGACTTTCGCTTTCCCCCTCCCTATTGCCACGGCGGAACTCATCGC
CGCCTGCCTTGCCCGCTGCTGGACAGGGGCTCGGCTGTTGGGCACTGACAATTCCGTGGTGTTGTCGGGG
AAATCATCGTCCTTTCCTTGGCTGCTCGCCTGTGTTGCCACCTGGATTCTGCGCGGGACGTCCTTCTGCT
ACGTCCCTTCGGCCCTCAATCCAGCGGACCTTCCTTCCCGCGGCCTGCTGCCGGCTCTGCGGCCTCTTCC
GCGTCTTCGCCTTCGCCCTCAGACGAGTCGGATCTCCCTTTGGGCCGCCTCCCCGCTTAGTACTGGTACC
TTTAAGACCAATGACTTACAAGGCAGCTGTAGATCTTAGCCACTTTTTAAAAGAAAAGGGGGGACTGGAA
GGGCTAATTCACTCCCAACGAAGACAAGATTCCGGAATTTATTTGTGAAATTTGTGATGCTATTGCTTTA
TTTGTAAACCGGTGCAGCTGCTTTTTGCCTGTACTGGGTCTCTCTGGTTAGACCAGATCTGAGCCTGGGA
GCTCTCTGGCTAACTAGGGAACCCACTGCTTAAGCCTCAATAAAGCTTGCCTTGAGTGCTTCAAGTAGTG
TGTGCCCGTCTGTTGTGTGACTCTGGTAACTAGAGATCCCTCAGACCCTTTTAGTCAGTGTGGAAAATCT
CTAGCATCTAGAGTATGCAAAGCATGCATCTCAATTAGTCAGCAACCAGGTGTGGAAAGTCCCCAGGCTC
CCCAGCAGGCAGAAGTATGCAAAGCATGCATCTCAATTAGTCAGCAACCATAGTCCCGCCCCTAACTCCG
CCCATCCCGCCCCTAACTCCGCCCAGTTCCGCCCATTCTCCGCCCCATGGCTGACTAATTTTTTTTATTT
ATGCAGAGGCCGAGGCCGCCTCGGCCTCTGAGCTATTCCAGAAGTAGTGAGGAGGCTTTTTTGGAGGCCT
AGGCTAGAGATCATAATCAGCCATACCACATTTGTAGAGGTTTTACTTGCTTTAAAAAACCTCCCACACC
TCCCCCTGAACCTGAAACATAAAATGAATGCAATTGTTGTTGTTAACTTGTTTATTGCAGCTTATAATGG
TTACAAATAAAGCAATAGCATCACAAATTTCACAAATAAAGCATTTTTTTCACTGCATTCTAGTTGTGGT
TTGTCCAAACTCATCAATGTATCTTATCATGTCTGCTAGCTGAGCGGGCTTTTTTTTCTTAGGCCTTCTT
CCGCTTCCTCGCTCACTGACTCGCTGCGCTCGGTCGTTCGGCTGCGGCGAGCGGTATCAGCTCACTCAAA
GGCGGTAATACGGTTATCCACAGAATCAGGGGATAACGCAGGAAAGAACATGTGAGCAAAAGGCCAGCAA
AAGGCCAGGAACCGTAAAAAGGCCGCGTTGCTGGCGTTTTTCCATAGGCTCCGCCCCCCTGACGAGCATC
ACAAAAATCGACGCTCAAGTCAGAGGTGGCGAAACCCGACAGGACTATAAAGATACCAGGCGTTTCCCCC
TGGAAGCTCCCTCGTGCGCTCTCCTGTTCCGACCCTGCCGCTTACCGGATACCTGTCCGCCTTTCTCCCT
TCGGGAAGCGTGGCGCTTTCTCATAGCTCACGCTGTAGGTATCTCAGTTCGGTGTAGGTCGTTCGCTCCA
AGCTGGGCTGTGTGCACGAACCCCCCGTTCAGCCCGACCGCTGCGCCTTATCCGGTAACTATCGTCTTGA
GTCCAACCCGGTAAGACACGACTTATCGCCACTGGCAGCAGCCACTGGTAACAGGATTAGCAGAGCGAGG
TATGTAGGCGGTGCTACAGAGTTCTTGAAGTGGTGGCCTAACTACGGCTACACTAGAAGAACAGTATTTG
GTATCTGCGCTCTGCTGAAGCCAGTTACCTTCGGAAAAAGAGTTGGTAGCTCTTGATCCGGCAAACAAAC
CACCGCTGGTAGCGGTGGTTTTTTTGTTTGCAAGCAGCAGATTACGCGCAGAAAAAAAGGATCTCAAGAA
GATCCTTTGATCTTTTCTACGGGGTCTGACGCTCAGTGGAACGAAAACTCACGTTAAGGGATTTTGGTCA
TGAGATTATCAAAAAGGATCTTCACCTAGATCCTTTTAAATTAAAAATGAAGTTTTAAATCAATCTAAAG
TATATATGAGTAAACTTGGTCTGACAGTTACCAATGCTTAATCAGTGAGGCACCTATCTCAGCGATCTGT
CTATTTCGTTCATCCATAGTTGCCTGACTCCTGCGCAGTCCAAAAAAAAAGGCTCCAAAAGGAGCCTTTA
ATTGTATCGGTGGGCCCTTAGAAAAACTCATCGAGCATCAAATGAAACTGCAATTTATTCATATCAGGAT
TATCAATACCATATTTTTGAAAAAGCCGTTTCTGTAATGAAGGAGAAAACTCACCGAGGCAGTTCCATAG
GATGGCAAGATCCTGGTATCGGTCTGCGATTCCGACTCGTCCAACATCAATACAACCTATTAATTTCCCC
TCGTCAAAAATAAGGTTATCAAGTGAGAAATCACCATGAGTGACGACTGAATCCGGTGAGAATGGCAAAA
GCTTATGCATTTCTTTCCAGACTTGTTCAACAGGCCAGCCATTACGCTCGTCATCAAAATCACTCGCATC
AACCAAACCGTTATTCATTCGTGATTGCGCCTGAGCGAGACGAAATACGCGATCGCTGTTAAAAGGACAA
TTACAAACAGGAATCGAATGCAACCGGCGCAGGAACACTGCCAGCGCATCAACAATATTTTCACCTGAAT
CAGGATATTCTTCTAATACCTGGAATGCTGTTTTCCCGGGGATCGCAGTGGTGAGTAACCATGCATCATC
AGGAGTACGGATAAAATGCTTGATGGTCGGAAGAGGCATAAATTCCGTCAGCCAGTTTAGTCTGACCATC
TCATCTGTAACATCATTGGCAACGCTACCTTTGCCATGTTTCAGAAACAACTCTGGCGCATCGGGCTTCC
CATACAATCGATAGATTGTCGCACCTGATTGCCCGACATTATCGCGAGCCCATTTATACCCATATAAATC
AGCATCCATGTTGGAATTTAATCGCGGCCTCGAGCAAGACGTTTCCCGTTGAATATGGCTCATAACACCC
CTTGTATTACTGTTTATGTAAGCAGACAGTTTTATTGTTCATGATGATATATTTTTATCTTGTGCAATGT
AACATCAGAGATTTTGAGACACAACGTGGTTTAAACAAATAGTCAAAAGCCTCCGGGCGACTAGTCGGGG
TCATTAGTTCATAGCCCATATATGGAGTTCCG
Features (pLannotate 1.2.2; 27 found; start..end, strand, type, name):
      1..304     +  enhancer       CMV enhancer: human cytomegalovirus immediate early enhancer
    305..508     +  promoter       CMV promoter: human cytomegalovirus (CMV) immediate early promoter
    522..702     +  LTR            5' LTR (truncated): truncated 5' long terminal repeat (LTR) from HIV-1
    749..873     +  misc_feature   HIV-1 Ψ: packaging signal of human immunodeficiency virus type 1
    908..1020    +  misc_feature   cPPT/CTS: central polypurine tract and central termination sequence of HIV-1
   1078..2367    +  promoter       CaMKII promoter: promoter for the mouse calcium/calmodulin-dependent kinase II α subunit
   2379..2403    +  protein_bind   attB1: mutant version of attB; recombination site for the Gateway® BP reaction BP Clonase™
   2430..3146    +  CDS            EGFP: EGFP is a basic (constitutively fluorescent) green fluorescent protein published in 1996, derived from Aequorea victoria. It is reported to be a rapidly-maturing weak dimer with moderate acid sensitivity.
   3148..3172    -  protein_bind   attB2: mutant version of attB; recombination site for the Gateway® BP reaction BP Clonase™
   3174..3215    +  CDS            V5 tag: epitope tag from simian virus 5
   3259..3283    +  promoter       SV40 promoter (fragment): SV40 early promoter
   3284..3355    +  promoter       SV40 promoter (fragment): SV40 enhancer and early promoter
   3379..3514    +  rep_origin     SV40 ori: SV40 origin of replication
   3571..3942    +  CDS            ble: BLE_STRHI - Experimental evidence at protein level: Swiss-Prot protein existence level 1. Binding protein with a strong affinity to the bleomycin family of antibiotics. From Streptoalloteichus hindustanus.
   4018..4606    +  misc_feature   WPRE: woodchuck hepatitis virus posttranscriptional regulatory element
   4601..4717    +  CDS            nef (fragment): NEF_SIVS4 - Experimental evidence at protein level: Swiss-Prot protein existence level 1. Interferes with TCR signaling from the cell membrane. Interacts with CD247/TCRZ (TCR zeta chain) and exert potent down- regulation of cell surface TCR/CD3 complexes. From Simian immunodeficiency virus (isolate F236/smH4) (SIV-sm) (Simian immunodeficiency virus sooty mangabey monkey).
   4728..4767    -  polyA_signal   SV40 poly(A) signal (fragment): SV40 polyadenylation signal
   4796..4976    +  LTR            5' LTR (truncated): truncated 5' long terminal repeat (LTR) from HIV-1
   4982..5018    +  promoter       SV40 promoter (fragment): SV40 early promoter
   5045..5255    +  promoter       SV40 promoter: SV40 early promoter
   5259..5342    +  CDS            large T antigen (fragment): large T antigen from SV40 (simian virus 40)
   5365..5486    +  polyA_signal   SV40 poly(A) signal: SV40 polyadenylation signal
   5709..6297    -  rep_origin     ori: high-copy-number ColE1/pMB1/pBR322/pUC origin of replication
   6469..6541    -  CDS            bla(M) (fragment): β-lactamase lacking the signal sequence; bla(M); allows cytosolic expression of β-lactamase
   6549..6588    -  terminator     fd terminator: central terminator from bacteriophage fd (Otsuka and Kunisawa, 1982)
   6598..7413    -  CDS            KanR: aminoglycoside phosphotransferase; aph(3')-Ia; confers resistance to kanamycin in bacteria or G418 (Geneticin®) in eukaryotes
   7556..7592    +  enhancer       CMV enhancer (fragment): human cytomegalovirus immediate early enhancer
