[The description below was written by a language model from this plasmid's Addgene catalogue record and pLannotate feature annotations shown in this document.]
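Description:
pSMPUW_8.4_Ex_CAMKIIA-EGFP-V5-SV40-Zeo is a lentiviral expression vector built on the pSMPUW-eMCS backbone, with a sequenced length of about 7.6 kb. In bacteria it is maintained through a ColE1/pUC-type origin and selected with kanamycin via an aph(3')-Ia (KanR) gene; only a short remnant of β-lactamase is annotated. The catalogue lists the plasmid as low copy even though the annotated origin is of the high-copy type. The viral genome is transcribed from a CMV enhancer/promoter fused to a truncated HIV-1 5' LTR, a chimeric arrangement that generally allows Tat-independent production of genomic RNA in packaging cells. This is followed by the Ψ packaging signal and the cPPT/CTS element, which aids nuclear import of the reverse-transcribed genome. A WPRE near the 3' end enhances transcript stability and expression, and a second truncated LTR closes the proviral unit. No RRE appears in the annotation.

The payload contains two expression units. The first uses the mouse CaMKIIα promoter, commonly employed to restrict expression to excitatory forebrain neurons, to drive EGFP. The EGFP coding sequence is flanked by attB1 and attB2 sites, indicating that it was introduced by Gateway recombination, and it is followed by a V5 epitope, described in the record as a C-terminal tag for antibody detection. Downstream, an SV40 early promoter/origin drives the ble gene from Streptoalloteichus hindustanus, conferring Zeocin resistance for selection of transduced mammalian cells. The construct is suited to producing lentivirus that fluorescently marks CaMKIIα-expressing cells, plausibly as a reporter or control alongside related vectors, although the record gives no application beyond the component list.
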