Addgene plasmid #128464: pSMPUW_8.4_Ex_CAMKIIA-EGFP-V5-SV40-Zeo
Purpose: lentiviral expression vector with CAMKIIA promoter, EGFP gene, C-terminal V5 tag, SV40 promoter, and Zeo Resistance gene
Depositing lab: Lindy Barrett. Depositing organization: Broad Institute.
Backbone
  Vector backbone: pSMPUW-eMCS
  Backbone manufacturer: Cell Biolabs, Inc
  Backbone size w/o insert (bp): 4796
  Vector type: Lentiviral
Growth in bacteria
  Bacterial resistance: Kanamycin, 50 μg/mL
  Growth temperature: 30°C
  Growth strain: NEB Stable
  Copy number: Low Copy
Gene/Insert
  Gene/Insert name: CAMKIIA promoter, EGFP gene, C-terminal V5 tag, SV40 promoter, and Zeocin Resistance gene
  Species: Synthetic
  Cloning method: Restriction Enzyme; 5′ cloning site Unknown (unknown if destroyed)
Terms and licenses: Academic/Nonprofit Terms; Industry Terms: Not Available to Industry
How to cite: pSMPUW_8.4_Ex_CAMKIIA-EGFP-V5-SV40-Zeo was a gift from Lindy Barrett (Addgene plasmid # 128464 ; http://n2t.net/addgene:128464 ; RRID:Addgene_128464)
